>Addgene plasmid #230453 | AiP13553 - pAAV-AiE0017h_3xC1-minBG-SYFP2-WPRE3-BGHpA (Alias: CN3553) | addgene full sequence | sequence record 470930 | Addgene NGS Result
CCTGCAGGCAGCTGCGCGCTCGCTCGCTCACTGAGGCCGCCCGGGCGTCGGGCGACCTTTGGTCGCCCGG
CCTCAGTGAGCGAGCGAGCGCGCAGAGAGGGAGTGGCCAACTCCATCACTAGGGGTTCCTGCGGCCGCAC
GCGTGCTGCAGGTCACACCCACAGGGCCAAGGGGTGGGCAGCATGGAGGTGCAGGGTGGCAGGGACCCTG
GGCGGGGCGGCACAGCTGTGCGGGAGGCTGGGCTGCTGGCATCAGCAGGCGCCCCTCCTCCCCACCTCGC
TAAACAATCATTGCACAAAATATGCTGCAGGTCACACCCACAGGGCCAAGGGGTGGGCAGCATGGAGGTG
CAGGGTGGCAGGGACCCTGGGCGGGGCGGCACAGCTGTGCGGGAGGCTGGGCTGCTGGCATCAGCAGGCG
CCCCTCCTCCCCACCTCGCTAAACAATCATTGCACAAAATATGCTGCAGGTCACACCCACAGGGCCAAGG
GGTGGGCAGCATGGAGGTGCAGGGTGGCAGGGACCCTGGGCGGGGCGGCACAGCTGTGCGGGAGGCTGGG
CTGCTGGCATCAGCAGGCGCCCCTCCTCCCCACCTCGCTAAACAATCATTGCACAAAATATGAGCTCGGG
CTGGGCATAAAAGTCAGGGCAGAGCCATCTATTGCTTACATTTGCTTCTGGGATCCAGATCTTTCGAAGC
TAGCGCTACCGGTCGCCACCATGGTGAGCAAGGGCGAGGAGCTGTTCACCGGGGTGGTGCCCATCCTGGT
CGAGCTGGACGGCGACGTAAACGGCCACAAGTTCAGCGTGTCCGGCGAGGGCGAGGGCGATGCCACCTAC
GGCAAGCTGACCCTGAAGCTGATCTGCACCACCGGCAAGCTGCCCGTGCCCTGGCCCACCCTCGTGACCA
CCCTGGGCTACGGCGTGCAGTGCTTCGCCCGCTACCCCGACCACATGAAGCAGCACGACTTCTTCAAGTC
CGCCATGCCCGAAGGCTACGTCCAGGAGCGCACCATCTTCTTCAAGGACGACGGCAACTACAAGACCCGC
GCCGAGGTGAAGTTCGAGGGCGACACCCTGGTGAACCGCATCGAGCTGAAGGGCATCGACTTCAAGGAGG
ACGGCAACATCCTGGGGCACAAGCTGGAGTACAACTACAACAGCCACAACGTCTATATCACCGCCGACAA
GCAGAAGAACGGCATCAAGGCCAACTTCAAGATCCGCCACAACATCGAGGACGGCGGCGTGCAGCTCGCC
GACCACTACCAGCAGAACACCCCCATCGGCGACGGCCCCGTGCTGCTGCCCGACAACCACTACCTGAGCT
ACCAGTCCAAGCTGAGCAAAGACCCCAACGAGAAGCGCGATCACATGGTCCTGCTGGAGTTCGTGACCGC
CGCCGGGATCACTCTCGGCATGGACGAGCTGTACAAGTAAGTCGACGGCGCGCCGCGGCCGCGAATTCGA
TATCATAATCAACCTCTGGATTACAAAATTTGTGAAAGATTGACTGGTATTCTTAACTATGTTGCTCCTT
TTACGCTATGTGGATACGCTGCTTTAATGCCTTTGTATCATGCTATTGCTTCCCGTATGGCTTTCATTTT
CTCCTCCTTGTATAAATCCTGGTTAGTTCTTGCCACGGCGGAACTCATCGCCGCCTGCCTTGCCCGCTGC
TGGACAGGGGCTCGGCTGTTGGGCACTGACAATTCCGTGGCTCGAGAGATCTTCGACTGTGCCTTCTAGT
TGCCAGCCATCTGTTGTTTGCCCCTCCCCCGTGCCTTCCTTGACCCTGGAAGGTGCCACTCCCACTGTCC
TTTCCTAATAAAATGAGGAAATTGCATCGCATTGTCTGAGTAGGTGTCATTCTATTCTGGGGGGTGGGGT
GGGGCAGGACAGCAAGGGGGAGGATTGGGAAGACAATAGCAGGCATGAGATCTCACGTGCGGACCGAGCG
GCCGCAGGAACCCCTAGTGATGGAGTTGGCCACTCCCTCTCTGCGCGCTCGCTCGCTCACTGAGGCCGGG
CGACCAAAGGTCGCCCGACGCCCGGGCTTTGCCCGGGCGGCCTCAGTGAGCGAGCGAGCGCGCAGCTGCC
TGCAGGGGCGCCTGATGCGGTATTTTCTCCTTACGCATCTGTGCGGTATTTCACACCGCATA
[95 nt withheld, positions 2163-2257]
T
[46 nt withheld, positions 2259-2304]
C
[141 nt withheld, positions 2306-2446]
CCTTTGACGTTGGAGTCCACGTTCTTT
[37 nt withheld, positions 2474-2510]
ACTCTATCTCGGGCTATTCTTTTGATTTATAAGGGATTTTGCCGATTTCGGTCTATTGGTTAAAAAATGA
GCTGATTTAACAAAAATTTAACGCGAATTTTAACAAAATATTAACGTTTACAATTTTATGGTGCACTCTC
AGTACAATCTGCTCTGATGCCGCATAGTTAAGCCAGCCCCGACACCCGCCAACACCCGCTGACGCGCCCT
GACGGGCTTGTCTGCTCCCGGCATCCGCTTACAGACAAGCTGTGACCGTCTCCGGGAGCTGCATGTGTCA
GAGGTTTTCACCGTCATCACCGAAACGCGCGAGACGAAAGGGCCTCGTGATACGCCTATTTTTATAGGTT
AATGTCATGATAATAATGGTTTCTTAGACGTCAGGTGGCACTTTTCGGGGAAATGTGCGCGGAACCCCTA
TTTGTTTATTTTTCTAAATACATTCAAATATGTATCCGCTCATGAGACAATAACCCTGATAAATGCTTCA
ATAATATTGAAAAAGGAAGAGTATGAGTATTCAACATTTCCGTGTCGCCCTTATTCCCTTTTTTGCGGCA
TTTTGCCTTCCTGTTTTTGCTCACCCAGAAACGCTGGTGAAAGTAAAAGATGCTGAAGATCAGTTGGGTG
CACGAGTGGGTTACATCGAACTGGATCTCAACAGCGGTAAGATCCTTGAGAGTTTTCGCCCCGAAGAACG
TTTTCCAATGATGAGCACTTTTAAAGTTCTGCTATGTGGCGCGGTATTATCCCGTATTGACGCCGGGCAA
GAGCAACTCGGTCGCCGCATACACTATTCTCAGAATGACTTGGTTGAGTACTCACCAGTCACAGAAAAGC
ATCTTACGGATGGCATGACAGTAAGAGAATTATGCAGTGCTGCCATAACCATGAGTGATAACACTGCGGC
CAACTTACTTCTGACAACGATCGGAGGACCGAAGGAGCTAACCGCTTTTTTGCACAACATGGGGGATCAT
GTAACTCGCCTTGATCGTTGGGAACCGGAGCTGAATGAAGCCATACCAAACGACGAGCGTGACACCACGA
TGCCTGTAGCAATGGCAACAACGTTGCGCAAACTATTAACTGGCGAACTACTTACTCTAGCTTCCCGGCA
ACAATTAATAGACTGGATGGAGGCGGATAAAGTTGCAGGACCACTTCTGCGCTCGGCCCTTCCGGCTGGC
TGGTTTATTGCTGATAAATCTGGAGCCGGTGAGCGTGGGTCTCGCGGTATCATTGCAGCACTGGGGCCAG
ATGGTAAGCCCTCCCGTATCGTAGTTATCTACACGACGGGGAGTCAGGCAACTATGGATGAACGAAATAG
ACAGATCGCTGAGATAGGTGCCTCACTGATTAAGCATTGGTAACTGTCAGACCAAGTTTACTCATATATA
CTTTAGATTGATTTAAAACTTCATTTTTAATTTAAAAGGATCTAGGTGAAGATCCTTTTTGATAATCTCA
TGACCAAAATCCCTTAACGTGAGTTTTCGTTCCACTGAGCGTCAGACCCCGTAGAAAAGATCAAAGGATC
TTCTTGAGATCCTTTTTTTCTGCGCGTAATCTGCTGCTTGCAAACAAAAAAACCACCGCTACCAGCGGTG
GTTTGTTTGCCGGATCAAGAGCTACCAACTCTTTTTCCGAAGGTAACTGGCTTCAGCAGAGCGCAGATAC
CAAATACTGTTCTTCTAGTGTAGCCGTAGTTAGGCCACCACTTCAAGAACTCTGTAGCACCGCCTACATA
CCTCGCTCTGCTAATCCTGTTACCAGTGGCTGCTGCCAGTGGCGATAAGTCGTGTCTTACCGGGTTGGAC
TCAAGACGATAGTTACCGGATAAGGCGCAGCGGTCGGGCTGAACGGGGGGTTCGTGCACACAGCCCAGCT
TGGAGCGAACGACCTACACCGAACTGAGATACCTACAGCGTGAGCTATGAGAAAGCGCCACGCTTCCCGA
AGGGAGAAAGGCGGACAGGTATCCGGTAAGCGGCAGGGTCGGAACAGGAGAGCGCACGAGGGAGCTTCCA
GGGGGAAACGCCTGGTATCTTTATAGTCCTGTCGGGTTTCGCCACCTCTGACTTGAGCGTCGATTTTTGT
GATGCTCGTCAGGGGGGCGGAGCCTATGGAAAAACGCCAGCAACGCGGCCTTTTTACGGTTCCTGGCCTT
TTGCTGGCCTTTTGCTCACATGT
Features (pLannotate 1.2.2; 14 found; start..end, strand, type, name):
     12..39      +  repeat_region  AAV2 ITR (fragment): inverted terminal repeat of adeno-associated virus serotype 2 inverted
     68..95      +  repeat_region  AAV2 ITR (fragment): inverted terminal repeat of adeno-associated virus serotype 2 inverted
    721..1437    +  CDS            SYFP2: SYFP2 is a basic (constitutively fluorescent) yellow fluorescent protein published in 2006, derived from Aequorea victoria. It is reported to be a very rapidly-maturing monomer with moderate acid sensitivity.
   1477..1634    +  misc_feature   WPRE (fragment): woodchuck hepatitis virus posttranscriptional regulatory element
   1640..1720    +  misc_feature   WPRE (fragment): woodchuck hepatitis virus posttranscriptional regulatory element
   1737..1848    +  polyA_signal   bGH poly(A) signal: bovine growth hormone polyadenylation signal
   1966..2106    +  repeat_region  AAV2 ITR: inverted terminal repeat of adeno-associated virus serotype 2 inverted
   2111..2162    -  misc_feature   bom (fragment): basis of mobility region from pBR322
   2181..2636    +  rep_origin     f1 ori (sequence partly withheld): f1 bacteriophage origin of replication; arrow indicates direction of (+) strand synthesis
   2637..2686    -  misc_feature   bom (fragment): basis of mobility region from pBR322
   2788..2823    -  CDS            rop (fragment): Rop protein, which maintains plasmids at low copy number; rop
   2918..3022    +  promoter       AmpR promoter: bla
   3023..3883    +  CDS            AmpR: β-lactamase; bla; confers resistance to ampicillin, carbenicillin, and related antibiotics
   4054..4642    +  rep_origin     ori: high-copy-number ColE1/pMB1/pBR322/pUC origin of replication
