[The description below was written by a language model from this plasmid's Addgene catalogue record and pLannotate feature annotations shown in this document.]
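Description:
AiP13553 - pAAV-AiE0017h_3xC1-minBG-SYFP2-WPRE3-BGHpA (alias CN3553) is an AAV transfer plasmid built on a pAAV2 backbone. It is intended for packaging a reporter genome into recombinant adeno-associated virus for delivery to brain tissue. The sequenced plasmid is about 4.7 kb and is maintained in bacteria through a high-copy ColE1/pUC-type origin with ampicillin selection from the bla promoter and β-lactamase gene. An f1 phage origin is also present, along with small remnants of pBR322 bom and rop sequences. The recorded propagation strain is a recombination-deficient type commonly chosen to keep the repeat-rich ITRs intact.

The payload lies between AAV2 inverted terminal repeats, which supply the cis signals for genome replication and encapsidation. The annotation finds the right-hand ITR in full but only short fragments of the left one, which may reflect the difficulty of sequencing or matching these hairpin regions. Upstream of the reporter, the name indicates AiE0017h_3xC1, an enhancer element whose name suggests a triplicated core, placed ahead of the minimal beta-globin promoter (minBG). Neither of these was annotated in the feature table, although an unannotated stretch between the left ITR and the coding sequence is consistent with their position. A minimal promoter has little activity alone, so expression depends on the enhancer, which is designed to restrict transgene expression to specific brain cell populations. The record does not say which populations. The cassette expresses SYFP2, a fast-maturing monomeric yellow fluorescent protein. It is followed by WPRE3, a shortened woodchuck posttranscriptional element detected as two fragments, and by the bovine growth hormone polyadenylation signal. The construct belongs to a suite of enhancer AAVs for genetic access to cortical cell types and serves to label the targeted cells fluorescently.
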