Addgene plasmid #230453: AiP13553 - pAAV-AiE0017h_3xC1-minBG-SYFP2-WPRE3-BGHpA (Alias: CN3553)
Purpose: AiE0017h_3xC1 is an enhancer sequence, designed to drive AAV-mediated transgene expression in specific populations of brain cells
Depositing lab: Allen Institute for Brain Science & Jonathan Ting. Depositing organization: Allen Institute. Publication: A suite of enhancer AAVs and transgenic mouse lines for genetic access to cortical cell types. Ben-Simon Y, Hooper M, Narayan S, Daigle TL, Dwivedi D, Way SW, Oster A, Stafford DA, Mich JK, Taormina MJ, Martinez RA, Opitz-Araya X, Roth JR, Alexander JR, Allen S, Amster A, Arbuckle J, Ayala A, Baker PM, Bakken TE, Barcelli T, Barta S, Bendrick J, Bertagnolli D, Bielstein C, Bishwakarma P, Bowlus J, Boyer G, Brouner K, Casian B, Casper T, Chakka AB, Chakrabarty R, Chance RK, Chavan S, Clark M, Colbert K, Collman F, Daniel S, Departee M, DiValentin P, Donadio N, Dotson N, Egdorf T, Fliss T, Gabitto M, Garcia J, Gary A, Gasperini M, Gloe J, Goldy J, Gore BB, Graybuck L, Greisman N, Haeseleer F, Halterman C, Haradon Z, Hastings SD, Helback O, Ho W, Hockemeyer D, Huang C, Huff S, Hunker A, Johansen N, Jones D, Juneau Z, Kalmbach B, Kannan M, Khem S, Kussick E, Kutsal R, Larsen R, Lee C, Lee AY, Leibly M, Lenz GH, Li S, Liang E, Lusk N, Madigan Z, Malloy J, Malone J, McCue R, Melchor J, Mollenkopf T, Moosman S, Morin E, Newman D, Ng L, Ngo K, Omstead V, Otto S, Oyama A, Pena N, Pham T, Phillips E, Pom CA, Potekhina L, Ransford S, Ray PL, Rette D, Reynoldson C, Rimorin C, Rocha D, Ruiz A, Sanchez REA, Sawyer L, Sedeno-Cortes A, Sevigny JP, Shapovalova N, Shepard N, Shulga L, Sigler AR, Siverts L, Soliman S, Somasundaram S, Staats B, Stewart K, Szelenyi E, Tieu M, Trader C, Tran A, van Velthoven CTJ, Walker M, Wang Y, Weed N, Wirthlin M, Wood T, Wynalda B, Yao Z, Zhou T, Ariza J, Dee N, Reding M, Ronellenfitch K, Mufti S, Sunkin SM, Smith KA, Esposito L, Waters J, Thyagarajan B, Yao S, Lein ES, Zeng H, Levi BP, Ngai J, Ting JT, Tasic B. Cell. 2025 May 16:S0092-8674(25)00513-6. doi: 10.1016/j.cell.2025.05.002. PubMed 40403729.
Backbone
  Vector backbone: pAAV2
  Vector type: AAV
Growth in bacteria
  Bacterial resistance: Ampicillin, 100 μg/mL
  Growth temperature: 37°C
  Growth strain: NEB Stable
  Copy number: High Copy
Gene/Insert
  Gene/Insert name: SYFP2
  Species: Synthetic
  Promoter: minBG
  Cloning method: Gibson Cloning
Terms and licenses: Academic/Nonprofit Terms; Industry Terms: Not Available to Industry
How to cite: AiP13553 - pAAV-AiE0017h_3xC1-minBG-SYFP2-WPRE3-BGHpA (Alias: CN3553) was a gift from Allen Institute for Brain Science & Jonathan Ting (Addgene plasmid # 230453 ; http://n2t.net/addgene:230453 ; RRID:Addgene_230453)
